>Addgene plasmid #31328 | pQTEV-PEPD | depositor full sequence | sequence record 14359 | Author sequence
CTCGAGAAATCATAAAAAATTTATTTGCTTTGTGAGCGGATAACAATTATAATAGATTCAATTGTGAGCG
GATAACAATTTCACACAGAATTCATTAAAGAGGAGAAATTAACTATGAAACATCACCATCACCATCACCA
TAGCGATTACGACATCCCCACTACTGAGAATCTTTATTTTCAGGGATCCGCGGCGGCCACCGGACCCTCG
TTTTGGCTGGGGAATGAAACCCTGAAGGTGCCGCTGGCGCTCTTTGCCTTGAACCGGCAGCGCCTGTGTG
AGCGGCTGCGGAAGAACCCTGCTGTGCAGGCCGGCTCCATCGTGGTCCTGCAGGGCGGGGAGGAGACTCA
GCGCTACTGCACCGACACCGGGGTCCTCTTCCGCCAGGAGTCCTTCTTTCACTGGGCGTTCGGTGTCACT
GAGCCAGGCTGCTATGGTGTCATCGATGTTGACACTGGGAAGTCGACCCTGTTTGTGCCCAGGCTTCCTG
CCAGCCATGCCACCTGGATGGGAAAGATCCATTCCAAGGAGCACTTCAAGGAGAAGTATGCCGTGGACGA
CGTCCAGTACGTAGATGAGATTGCCAGCGTCCTGACGTCACAGAAGCCCTCTGTCCTCCTCACTTTGCGT
GGCGTCAACACGGACAGCGGCAGTGTCTGCAGGGAGGCCTCCTTTGACGGCATCAGCAAGTTCGAAGTCA
ACAATACCATTCTTCACCCAGAGATCGTTGAGTGCCGAGTGTTTAAGACGGATATGGAGCTGGAGGTTCT
GCGCTATACCAATAAAATCTCCAGCGAGGCCCACCGTGAGGTAATGAAGGCTGTAAAAGTGGGAATGAAA
GAATATGAGTTGGAAAGCCTCTTCGAGCACTACTGCTACTCCCGGGGCGGCATGCGCCACAGCTCCTACA
CCTGCATCTGCGGCAGTGGTGAGAACTCAGCCGTGCTACACTACGGACACGCCGGAGCTCCCAACGACCG
AACGATCCAGAATGGGGATATGTGCCTGTTCGACATGGGCGGTGAGTATTACTGCTTCGCTTCCGACATC
ACCTGCTCCTTTCCCGCCAACGGCAAGTTCACTGCAGACCAGAAGGCCGTCTATGAGGCAGTGCTGCGGA
GCTCCCGTGCCGTCATGGGTGCCATGAAGCCAGGTGTCTGGTGGCCTGACATGCACCGCCTGGCTGACCG
CATCCACCTGGAGGAGCTGGCCCACATGGGCATCCTGAGCGGCAGCGTGGACGCCATGGTCCAGGCTCAC
CTGGGGGCCGTGTTTATGCCTCACGGGCTTGGCCACTTCCTGGGCATTGACGTGCACGACGTGGGAGGCT
ACCCAGAGGGCGTGGAGCGCATCGACGAGCCCGGCCTGCGGAGCCTGCGCACTGCACGGCACCTGCAGCC
AGGCATGGTGCTCACCGTGGAGCCGGGCATCTACTTCATCGACCACCTCCTGGATGAGGCCCTGGCGGAC
CCGGCCCGCGCCTCCTTCTTTAACCGCGAGGTCCTGCAGCGCTTTCGCGGTTTTGGCGGGGTCCGCATCG
AGGAGGACGTCGTGGTGACTGACAGCGGCATAGAGCTGCTGACCTGCGTGCCCCGCACTGTGGAAGAGAT
TGAAGCATGCATGGCAGGCTGTGACAAGGCCTTTACCCCCTTCTCTGGCCCCAAGTAGGCGGCCGCTCGA
CCTGCAGCCAAGCTTAATTAGCTGAGCTTGGACTCCTGTTGATAGATCCAGTAATGACCTCAGAACTCCA
TCTGGATTTGTTCAGAACGCTCGGTTGCCGCCGGGCGTTTTTTATTGGTGAGAATCCAAGCTAGCTTGGC
GAGATTTTCAGGAGCTAAGGAAGCTAAAATGGAGAAAAAAATCACTGGATATACCACCGTTGATATATCC
CAATGGCATCGTAAAGAACATTTTGAGGCATTTCAGTCAGTTGCTCAATGTACCTATAACCAGACCGTTC
AGCTGGATATTACGGCCTTTTTAAAGACCGTAAAGAAAAATAAGCACAAGTTTTATCCGGCCTTTATTCA
CATTCTTGCCCGCCTGATGAATGCTCATCCGGAATTTCGTATGGCAATGAAAGACGGTGAGCTGGTGATA
TGGGATAGTGTTCACCCTTGTTACACCGTTTTCCATGAGCAAACTGAAACGTTTTCATCGCTCTGGAGTG
AATACCACGACGATTTCCGGCAGTTTCTACACATATATTCGCAAGATGTGGCGTGTTACGGTGAAAACCT
GGCCTATTTCCCTAAAGGGTTTATTGAGAATATGTTTTTCGTCTCAGCCAATCCCTGGGTGAGTTTCACC
AGTTTTGATTTAAACGTGGCCAATATGGACAACTTCTTCGCCCCCGTTTTCACCATGGGCAAATATTATA
CGCAAGGCGACAAGGTGCTGATGCCGCTGGCGATTCAGGTTCATCATGCCGTTTGTGATGGCTTCCATGT
CGGCAGAATGCTTAATGAATTACAACAGTACTGCGATGAGTGGCAGGGCGGGGCGTAATTTTTTTAAGGC
AGTTATTGGTGCCCTTAAACGCCTGGGGTAATGACTCTCTAGCTTGAGGCATCAAATAAAACGAAAGGCT
CAGTCGAAAGACTGGGCCTTTCGTTTTATCTGTTGTTTGTCGGTGAACGCTCTCCTGAGTAGGACAAATC
CGCCCTCTAGATTACGTGCAGTCGATGATAAGCTGTCAAACATGAGAATTGTGCCTAATGAGTGAGCTAA
CTTACATTAATTGCGTTGCGCTCACTGCCCGCTTTCCAGTCGGGAAACCTGTCGTGCCAGCTGCATTAAT
GAATCGGCCAACGCGCGGGGAGAGGCGGTTTGCGTATTGGGCGCCAGGGTGGTTTTTCTTTTCACCAGTG
AGACGGGCAACAGCTGATTGCCCTTCACCGCCTGGCCCTGAGAGAGTTGCAGCAAGCGGTCCACGCTGGT
TTGCCCCAGCAGGCGAAAATCCTGTTTGATGGTGGTTAACGGCGGGATATAACATGAGCTGTCTTCGGTA
TCGTCGTATCCCACTACCGAGATATCCGCACCAACGCGCAGCCCGGACTCGGTAATGGCGCGCATTGCGC
CCAGCGCCATCTGATCGTTGGCAACCAGCATCGCAGTGGGAACGATGCCCTCATTCAGCATTTGCATGGT
TTGTTGAAAACCGGACATGGCACTCCAGTCGCCTTCCCGTTCCGCTATCGGCTGAATTTGATTGCGAGTG
AGATATTTATGCCAGCCAGCCAGACGCAGACGCGCCGAGACAGAACTTAATGGGCCCGCTAACAGCGCGA
TTTGCTGGTGACCCAATGCGACCAGATGCTCCACGCCCAGTCGCGTACCGTCTTCATGGGAGAAAATAAT
ACTGTTGATGGGTGTCTGGTCAGAGACATCAAGAAATAACGCCGGAACATTAGTGCAGGCAGCTTCCACA
GCAATGGCATCCTGGTCATCCAGCGGATAGTTAATGATCAGCCCACTGACGCGTTGCGCGAGAAGATTGT
GCACCGCCGCTTTACAGGCTTCGACGCCGCTTCGTTCTACCATCGACACCACCACGCTGGCACCCAGTTG
ATCGGCGCGAGATTTAATCGCCGCGACAATTTGCGACGGCGCGTGCAGGGCCAGACTGGAGGTGGCAACG
CCAATCAGCAACGACTGTTTGCCCGCCAGTTGTTGTGCCACGCGGTTGGGAATGTAATTCAGCTCCGCCA
TCGCCGCTTCCACTTTTTCCCGCGTTTTCGCAGAAACGTGGCTGGCCTGGTTCACCACGCGGGAAACGGT
CTGATAAGAGACACCGGCATACTCTGCGACATCGTATAACGTTACTGGTTTCACATTCACCACCCTGAAT
TGACTCTCTTCCGGGCGCTATCATGCCATACCGCGAAAGGTTTTGCACCATTCGATGGTGTCGGAATTTC
GGGCAGCGTTGGGTCCTGGCCACGGGTGCGCATGATCTAGAGCTGCCTCGCGCGTTTCGGTGATGACGGT
GAAAACCTCTGACACATGCAGCTCCCGGAGACGGTCACAGCTTGTCTGTAAGCGGATGCCGGGAGCAGAC
AAGCCCGTCAGGGCGCGTCAGCGGGTGTTGGCGGGTGTCGGGGCGCAGCCATGACCCAGTCACGTAGCGA
TAGCGGAGTGTATACTGGCTTAACTATGCGGCATCAGAGCAGATTGTACTGAGAGTGCACCACATGCGGT
GTGAAATACCGCACAGATGCGTAAGGAGAAAATACCGCATCAGGCGCTCTTCCGCTTCCTCGCTCACTGA
CTCGCTGCGCTCGGTCGTTCGGCTGCGGCGAGCGGTATCAGCTCACTCAAAGGCGGTAATACGGTTATCC
ACAGAATCAGGGGATAACGCAGGAAAGAACATGTGAGCAAAAGGCCAGCAAAAGGCCAGGAACCGTAAAA
AGGCCGCGTTGCTGGCGTTTTTCCATAGGCTCCGCCCCCCTGACGAGCATCACAAAAATCGACGCTCAAG
TCAGAGGTGGCGAAACCCGACAGGACTATAAAGATACCAGGCGTTTCCCCCTGGAAGCTCCCTCGTGCGC
TCTCCTGTTCCGACCCTGCCGCTTACCGGATACCTGTCCGCCTTTCTCCCTTCGGGAAGCGTGGCGCTTT
CTCATAGCTCACGCTGTAGGTATCTCAGTTCGGTGTAGGTCGTTCGCTCCAAGCTGGGCTGTGTGCACGA
ACCCCCCGTTCAGCCCGACCGCTGCGCCTTATCCGGTAACTATCGTCTTGAGTCCAACCCGGTAAGACAC
GACTTATCGCCACTGGCAGCAGCCACTGGTAACAGGATTAGCAGAGCGAGGTATGTAGGCGGTGCTACAG
AGTTCTTGAAGTGGTGGCCTAACTACGGCTACACTAGAAGGACAGTATTTGGTATCTGCGCTCTGCTGAA
GCCAGTTACCTTCGGAAAAAGAGTTGGTAGCTCTTGATCCGGCAAACAAACCACCGCTGGTAGCGGTGGT
TTTTTTGTTTGCAAGCAGCAGATTACGCGCAGAAAAAAAGGATCTCAAGAAGATCCTTTGATCTTTTCTA
CGGGGTCTGACGCTCAGTGGAACGAAAACTCACGTTAAGGGATTTTGGTCATGAGATTATCAAAAAGGAT
CTTCACCTAGATCCTTTTAAATTAAAAATGAAGTTTTAAATCAATCTAAAGTATATATGAGTAAACTTGG
TCTGACAGTTACCAATGCTTAATCAGTGAGGCACCTATCTCAGCGATCTGTCTATTTCGTTCATCCATAG
TTGCCTGACTCCCCGTCGTGTAGATAACTACGATACGGGAGGGCTTACCATCTGGCCCCAGTGCTGCAAT
GATACCGCGAGACCCACGCTCACCGGCTCCAGATTTATCAGCAATAAACCAGCCAGCCGGAAGGGCCGAG
CGCAGAAGTGGTCCTGCAACTTTATCCGCCTCCATCCAGTCTATTAATTGTTGCCGGGAAGCTAGAGTAA
GTAGTTCGCCAGTTAATAGTTTGCGCAACGTTGTTGCCATTGCTACAGGCATCGTGGTGTCACGCTCGTC
GTTTGGTATGGCTTCATTCAGCTCCGGTTCCCAACGATCAAGGCGAGTTACATGATCCCCCATGTTGTGC
AAAAAAGCGGTTAGCTCCTTCGGTCCTCCGATCGTTGTCAGAAGTAAGTTGGCCGCAGTGTTATCACTCA
TGGTTATGGCAGCACTGCATAATTCTCTTACTGTCATGCCATCCGTAAGATGCTTTTCTGTGACTGGTGA
GTACTCAACCAAGTCATTCTGAGAATAGTGTATGCGGCGACCGAGTTGCTCTTGCCCGGCGTCAATACGG
GATAATACCGCGCCACATAGCAGAACTTTAAAAGTGCTCATCATTGGAAAACGTTCTTCGGGGCGAAAAC
TCTCAAGGATCTTACCGCTGTTGAGATCCAGTTCGATGTAACCCACTCGTGCACCCAACTGATCTTCAGC
ATCTTTTACTTTCACCAGCGTTTCTGGGTGAGCAAAAACAGGAAGGCAAAATGCCGCAAAAAAGGGAATA
AGGGCGACACGGAAATGTTGAATACTCATACTCTTCCTTTTTCAATATTATTGAAGCATTTATCAGGGTT
ATTGTCTCATGAGCGGATACATATTTGAATGTATTTAGAAAAATAAACAAATAGGGGTTCCGCGCACATT
TCCCCGAAAAGTGCCACCTGACGTCTAAGAAACCATTATTATCATGACATTAACCTATAAAAATAGGCGT
ATCACGAGGCCCTTTCGTCTTCAC
Features (pLannotate 1.2.2; 18 found; start..end, strand, type, name):
     10..54      +  promoter       T5 promoter: bacteriophage T5 promoter for E. coli RNA polymerase, with embedded lac operator
     62..78      +  protein_bind   lac operator: The lac repressor binds to the lac operator to inhibit transcription in E. coli. This inhibition can be relieved by adding lactose or isopropyl-β-D-thiogalactopyranoside (IPTG). lac repressor encoded by lacI
    121..141     +  CDS            7xHis: 6xHis affinity tag
    165..185     +  CDS            capTEV™ (fragment): composite tag for in vivo biotinylation, TEV protease cleavage, and 6xHis tagging
    190..1665    +  CDS            PEPD: PEPD_HUMAN - Also known as PRD. Experimental evidence at protein level: Swiss-Prot protein existence level 1. Splits dipeptides with a prolyl or hydroxyprolyl residue in the C-terminal position. Plays an important role in collagen metabolism because the high level of iminoacids in collagen. From Homo sapiens (Human).
   1711..1805    +  terminator     lambda t0 terminator: transcription terminator from phage lambda
   1820..1848    +  promoter       cat promoter (fragment): promoter of the E. coli cat gene encoding chloramphenicol acetyltransferase
   1849..2505    +  CDS            cat: CAT_ECOLX - Experimental evidence at protein level: Swiss-Prot protein existence level 1. This enzyme is an effector of chloramphenicol resistance in bacteria. From Escherichia coli. This protein is used as a marker in many commonly used cloning vectors, such as pACYC184.
   2573..2659    +  terminator     rrnB T1 terminator: Escherichia coli rrnB; transcription terminator T1 from the E. coli rrnB gene
   2682..2699    -  promoter       tet promoter (fragment): E. coli promoter for tetracycline efflux protein gene
   2718..2739    -  protein_bind   CAP binding site: CAP binding activates transcription in the presence of cAMP. E. coli catabolite activator protein
   2752..3834    -  CDS            lacI: lac repressor; lacI; The lac repressor binds to the lac operator to inhibit transcription in E. coli. This inhibition can be relieved by adding lactose or isopropyl-β-D-thiogalactopyranoside (IPTG).
   3835..3912    -  promoter       lacIq promoter: lacI (mutant); In the lacIq allele, a single base change in the promoter boosts expression of the lacI gene about 10-fold.
   3961..4002    +  CDS            rop (fragment): Rop protein, which maintains plasmids at low copy number; rop
   4104..4244    +  misc_feature   bom: basis of mobility region from pBR322
   4430..5018    -  rep_origin     ori: high-copy-number ColE1/pMB1/pBR322/pUC origin of replication
   5189..6049    -  CDS            AmpR: β-lactamase; bla; confers resistance to ampicillin, carbenicillin, and related antibiotics
   6050..6154    -  promoter       AmpR promoter: bla
