[The description below was written by a language model from this plasmid's Addgene catalogue record and pLannotate feature annotations shown in this document.]
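Description:
pQTEV-PEPD is a bacterial expression plasmid for producing human peptidase D (PEPD, also called prolidase) in E. coli. It is built on pQTEV, a derivative of the Qiagen pQE-2 vector. The full depositor sequence is about 6.25 kb, consistent with a roughly 4.7 kb backbone plus a 1.55 kb insert placed between BamHI and NotI sites, both of which are retained. The plasmid replicates from a ColE1/pMB1-type origin, with an adjacent bom region and only a remnant of rop. It is selected with ampicillin through the β-lactamase gene and its own promoter. The annotation also finds a cat promoter fragment and cat coding sequence downstream of the expression cassette, but the depositor notes that this chloramphenicol resistance sequence is inactive.

Expression is driven by the phage T5 promoter, which is read by E. coli RNA polymerase and carries lac operator sequences. A plasmid-borne lacI gene under the strong lacIq promoter supplies repressor, so transcription is held off until it is induced with IPTG. The PEPD open reading frame is fused at its N terminus to a histidine tag, annotated as seven residues, followed by a TEV protease recognition site. This allows metal-affinity purification and later removal of the tag. The lambda t0 terminator follows the coding region, and an rrnB T1 terminator lies further downstream.

The clone is supplied in the Rosetta strain, which also carries the separate chloramphenicol-resistant pRARE plasmid. pRARE provides rare tRNAs that help overexpression of recombinant proteins. The construct comes from a structural genomics effort that generated a public catalogue of human protein expression clones, and it is suited to producing recombinant prolidase for structural or biochemical work.
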