Addgene plasmid #31328: pQTEV-PEPD
Depositing lab: Konrad Buessow. Depositing organization: Max Planck Institute for Molecular Genetics. Publication: Structural genomics of human proteins--target selection and generation of a public catalogue of expression clones. Bussow K, Scheich C, Sievert V, Harttig U, Schultz J, Simon B, Bork P, Lehrach H, Heinemann U. Microb Cell Fact. 2005 Jul 5;4:21. doi: 10.1186/1475-2859-4-21. PubMed 15998469.
Backbone
  Vector backbone: pQTEV
  Backbone size w/o insert (bp): 4700
  Vector type: Bacterial Expression
Growth in bacteria
  Bacterial resistance: Ampicillin, 100 μg/mL
  Growth temperature: 37°C
  Growth strain: Rosetta
  Copy number: Unknown
Gene/Insert
  Gene/Insert name: peptidase D (alt name: PSFEp250H122)
  Species: H. sapiens (human)
  Insert size (bp): 1554
  GenBank ID: DQ000560
  Entrez Gene: PEPD (a.k.a. PROLIDASE)
  Tag / fusion protein: His (N terminal on backbone); TEV (N terminal on backbone)
  Cloning method: Restriction Enzyme; 5′ cloning site BamHI (not destroyed); 3′ cloning site NotI (not destroyed)
  Sequencing primers: 5′ TGAGCGGATAACAATTTCACACAG; 3′ GGCAACCGAGCGTTCTGAAC
Terms and licenses: Academic/Nonprofit Terms; Industry Terms: Not Available to Industry
Depositor comments: The vector pQTEV is derived from Qiagen pQE-2 and contains an inactive chloramphenicol resistance gene sequence. The Rosetta bacterial strain contains an additional plasmid. The second plasmid, pRARE, provides rare tRNAs for overexpression of recombinant proteins. It has 4694 bp and is chloramphenicol resistence.
How to cite: pQTEV-PEPD was a gift from Konrad Buessow (Addgene plasmid # 31328 ; http://n2t.net/addgene:31328 ; RRID:Addgene_31328)
