>Addgene plasmid #31328 | pQTEV-PEPD | addgene partial sequence | sequence record 61007 | pQE-Fwd 5'-CCCGAAAAGTGCCACCTG-3'
AAATAGGCGTATCACGAGGCCCTTTCGTCTTCACCTCGAGAAATCATAAAAAATTTATTTGCTTTGTGAG
CGGATAACAATTATAATAGATTCAATTGTGAGCGGATAACAATTTCACACAGAATTCATTAAAGAGGAGA
AATTAACTATGAAACATCACCATCACCATCACCATAGCGATTACGACATCCCCACTACTGAGAATCTTTA
TTTTCAGGGATCCGCGGCGGCCACCGGACCCTCGTTTTGGCTGGGGAATGAAACCCTGAAGGTGCCGCTG
GCGCTCTTTGCCTTGAACCGGCAGCGCCTGTGTGAGCGGCTGCGGAAGAACCCTGCTGTGCAGGCCGGCT
CCATCGTGGTCCTGCAGGGCGGGGAGGAGACTCAGCGCTACTGCACCGACACCGGGGTCCTCTTCCGCCA
GGAGTCCTTCTTTCACTGGGCGTTCGGTGTCACTGAGCCAGGCTGCTATGGTGTCATCGATGTTGACACT
GGGAAGTCGACCCTGTTTGTGCCCAGGCTTCCTGCCAGCCATGCCACCTGGATGGGAAAGATCCATTCCA
AGGAGCACTTCAAGGAGAAGTATGCCGTGGACGACGTCCAGTACGTAGATGAGATTGCCAGCGTCCTGAC
GTCACAGAAGCCCTCTGTCCTCCTCACTTTGCGTGGCGTCAACACGGACAGCGGCAGTGTCTGCAGGGAG
GCCTCCTTTGACGGCATCAGCAAGTTCGAAGTCAACAATACCATTCTTCACCCAGAGATCGTTGAGTGCC
GAGTGTTTAAGACGGATATGGAGCTGGAGGTTCTGCGCTATACCAATAAAATCTCCAGCGAGGCCCAC
